>Addgene plasmid #158483 | pZA5 | addgene full sequence | sequence record 309730 | Addgene NGS Result
CTTTCCTGCGTTATCCCCTGATTCTGTGGATAACCGTATTACCGCCTTTGAGTGAGCTGATACCGCTCGC
CGCAGCCGAACGACCGAGCGCAGCGAGTCAGTGAGCGAGGAAGCGGAAGAGCGCCCAATACGCAAACCGC
CTCTCCCCGCGCGTTGGCCGATTCATTAATGCAGCTGGCACGACAGGTTTCCCGACTGGAAAGCGGGCAG
TGAGCGCAACGCAATTAATACGCGTACCGCTAGCCAGGAAGAGTTTGTAGAAACGCAAAAAGGCCATCCG
TCAGGATGGCCTTCTGCTTAGTTTGATGCCTGGCAGTTTATGGCGGGCGTCCTGCCCGCCACCCTCCGGG
CCGTTGCTTCACAACGTTCAAATCCGCTCCCGGCGGATTTGTCCTACTCAGGAGAGCGTTCACCGACAAA
CAACAGATAAAACGAAAGGCCCAGTCTTCCGACTGAGCCTTTCGTTTTATTTGATGCCTGGCAGTTCCCT
ACTCTCGCGTTAACGCTAGCATGGATGTTTTCCCAGTCACGACGTTGTAAAACGACGGCCAGTCTTAAGC
TCGGGCCCCAAATAATGATTTTATTTTGACTGATAGTGACCTGTTCGTTGCAACAAATTGATGAGCAATG
CTTTTTTATAATGCCAACTTTGTACAAAAAAGCAGGCTCCGAATTCGCCCTTAATGGTCTCTAAGCTTAG
TTCCTATGTTCTTCCTTCTTCCATAGACCCCCTCTAAACCCTGCATCTTCAATTGGAAATGACTCCAACT
CAGGGCACCAGCTAACCTTGAGTATTCTTAACGAAGGCATGACTTGATGCATTGCTGACCATTCCAATCT
CAAATCCGATAAAGATTCCAACATTAAGCCCTCAATTTTCCAAGCAGTACTACCATCACCCCAGAAGTTC
TCGTGCATTTGTGTAATATCACCAGAGATGATTGATAAATATCGCAACATGGGGGAGAGATTGGGGTTAA
GCCATTCAGGACTTGTCTTACTTGGATAAAATTTGAGAATCAGCTCGTGGAGTTGTCGTGGAGGATAAAG
TCTACCAAGTTTTGTCGCAAGTCCATTATCTTGACTGCCAAAGCAACTTATTGTTAAAAATTGAAGTTCT
TGGAGATCTACCAGTGCGTTCCCCTCATCGTCTCCAATCTCCTCATTTTCGGTTAGTCTTAAACTGAGAG
TTCTGAGTCGAGTCAGGCTTCTGAGCTCAGCAATACGACAACCTCCTGGTTGGCTTAATTTTGCAGGCTT
AAACCCAAGCAATACTTGAAGATTGGAAAGCCTACTTAATCCTTTTGGAAGGTACTCAAGGGAACCACAG
TTGTTCACATCCAAAACAGCAAGTTCCTCAAATGTCAGAACGCAAGAGGGGAGCATTTTCATATTTTGGC
AATAGCTGAAATCCAAAATCTGTAATTTTTCAAGCTTGGATATGGAAGCTGGAACTCCAATCATTGGATG
TGTATTGCTTAAACTGAGATAAGTGAGCTGCTTAGCAGATCCAATTCCTTCCAACAAACTTGAAAGAGGC
ACATCGAAAATTGATTTTGACAGATCCAATACTTGGAGGTGTCGACTCTTGCACAGCTTCTTGGCAATGT
CGGAATGGATTTTGTTAACTTCACCACTCTTGGTGGTTGTTAGCAGTGCTCGTAATTTTTGATTGCTCAA
TAGTTGCTTCCAATTCATCTCACTCTTAATACCCAAATGCCGACAAGTTGCATCAGCTGGGGTGAAAAAT
GCATCATCCTCGGCTAATTTGATCACCAAGTCACGAACCATGTCATGCATTTTGCATGTGTGGATCACAC
CATTGTAAGCCTTATCAACAACTTCTATCAAACACCGATTGGATAGTTGTGAGAAACAATCTTCTCCCAC
TTCAGTCGATAACCTACCACTTCTCAGAGGTATGAAACCTTCTCCAATCCACCAACGGATCAGTTGGTCT
TTTGGTATGACACAATCCTCAGGAAAGAGTGAAAAACAGAGGAAACAGGATTTCAAGTAAGGAGGGAGTT
CATCATAGCTCAACTGTAGTGAGGCCATCACTGAGTCATCATTTTCTTTCAATTCATCACGGAAATGATT
TGAAATACGCCTCCATTCGTGATAGTAAGATGGCTTGCAAAGCATCACTCCTCCTACTGCTTTGATTGCT
AAAGGAAGTCCCTTGCATTTTTCCACAATCTCCTTTCCCACGTCCTCCAACTCGGGGAAATGGCATTCAC
CTGCACTTCCTGCAAATGCAATCTTCCGGAATAGTAACCAACTGTAGTGCTCATTGAGGAATTTTGGCCA
ATGTATTCTTGCTTCTGTAACTCCCATCTTGCGAGCGACTAGCTCATTTCTCGTTGTTACAATAACAGTG
CTCCCATTTCCTTTGGGCAGTCCAGTATAGATTTTTTGCCACCAGGCATTGTCCCAGCTCCAAACATCAT
CCATAACAATCAAAAACCTCTTTCCCAAAAGGTACTGGTTTATTTTTCTTAACAGTTCACACTGGTCATC
ACCAACACATGCATCTCCTAAACTCCTCAATATGCTTCTCATGACTTGTTCCTCAGTAAATGTTTGAGAA
ACAGACACCCAAATCCTCCTCTCCAAGTGATCCTCCACCCTTTTGTCATTGAAAACTTTCTGAGCAAGAG
TGGTTTTACCAAGTCCTCCCATACCCACAAATGCAATGGTAAGTAAACCATCTCTTGCTTCAAATAGCCA
ATCCTTTATCTTCTCAGTGTCACCTTCCAAACCAACTACCTGAGTGTGGTCATAAAGGGAAGAAGTCCAT
CTTGACATTAGATTATTGTGTGCCTCCATACTTCCTTCTTCGAGAAGTGGTACTCCAAGATATGTTGAAA
TGTTTTGCTTTATCTCCGAGATTCTGTCATTGATTTTAGCAAGGCACTTCCCAGTTTGATGGCGAAGAGA
GAGCCTTTTAGGATGGAAGCATGTAGTAGCCCGATCGCTATCTGCAGATTGATTCTGGCAGTCCTCAAGT
ATCTCTTCAGCTTCAAAGATTAAGTCTCGCAAACAGGACATGACTCCTTTAAGGGTGTTGTTTTTCCTCT
TGAGCCTCTCTGCATCTTTGAGAAAGCTTTGCATGAATAGCAGCTCGTTCTTCAGTTTTTCAAACTGCTG
TCTGTATTTAGTAAGAAACCTACTCTCCTCTGTGAGAACATGCAGAAGTTTCTCCAAGAATACAGTGACC
ACCGCATCCACCATTAGAGACCATTAAGGGCGAATTCGACCCAGCTTTCTTGTACAAAGTTGGCATTATA
AAAAATAATTGCTCATCAATTTGTTGCAACGAACAGGTCACTATCAGTCAAAATAAAATCATTATTTGCC
ATCCAGCTGATATCCCCTATAGTGAGTCGTATTACATGGTCATAGCTGTTTCCTGGCAGCTCTGGCCCGT
GTCTCAAAATCTCTGATGTTACATTGCACAAGATAAAAATATATCATCATGCCTCCTCTAGACCAGCCAG
GACAGAAATGCCTCGACTTCGCTGCTACCCAAGGTTGCCGGGTGACGCACACCGTGGAAACGGATGAAGG
CACGAACCCAGTGGACATAAGCCTGTTCGGTTCGTAAGCTGTAATGCAAGTAGCGTATGCGCTCACGCAA
CTGGTCCAGAACCTTGACCGAACGCAGCGGTGGTAACGGCGCAGTGGCGGTTTTCATGGCTTGTTATGAC
TGTTTTTTTGGGGTACAGTCTATGCCTCGGGCATCCAAGCAGCAAGCGCGTTACGCCGTGGGTCGATGTT
TGATGTTATGGAGCAGCAACGATGTTACGCAGCAGGGCAGTCGCCCTAAAACAAAGTTAAACATTATGAG
GGAAGCGGTGATCGCCGAAGTATCGACTCAACTATCAGAGGTAGTTGGCGTCATCGAGCGCCATCTCGAA
CCGACGTTGCTGGCCGTACATTTGTACGGCTCCGCAGTGGATGGCGGCCTGAAGCCACACAGTGATATTG
ATTTGCTGGTTACGGTGACCGTAAGGCTTGATGAAACAACGCGGCGAGCTTTGATCAACGACCTTTTGGA
AACTTCGGCTTCCCCTGGAGAGAGCGAGATTCTCCGCGCTGTAGAAGTCACCATTGTTGTGCACGACGAC
ATCATTCCGTGGCGTTATCCAGCTAAGCGCGAACTGCAATTTGGAGAATGGCAGCGCAATGACATTCTTG
CAGGTATCTTCGAGCCAGCCACGATCGACATTGATCTGGCTATCTTGCTGACAAAAGCAAGAGAACATAG
CGTTGCCTTGGTAGGTCCAGCGGCGGAGGAACTCTTTGATCCGGTTCCTGAACAGGATCTATTTGAGGCG
CTAAATGAAACCTTAACGCTATGGAACTCGCCGCCCGACTGGGCTGGCGATGAGCGAAATGTAGTGCTTA
CGTTGTCCCGCATTTGGTACAGCGCAGTAACCGGCAAAATCGCGCCGAAGGATGTCGCTGCCGACTGGGC
AATGGAGCGCCTGCCGGCCCAGTATCAGCCCGTCATACTTGAAGCTAGACAGGCTTATCTTGGACAAGAA
GAAGATCGCTTGGCCTCGCGCGCAGATCAGTTGGAAGAATTTGTCCACTACGTGAAAGGCGAGATCACCA
AGGTAGTCGGCAAATAACCCTCGAGCCACCCATGACCAAAATCCCTTAACGTGAGTTACGCGTCGTTCCA
CTGAGCGTCAGACCCCGTAGAAAAGATCAAAGGATCTTCTTGAGATCCTTTTTTTCTGCGCGTAATCTGC
TGCTTGCAAACAAAAAAACCACCGCTACCAGCGGTGGTTTGTTTGCCGGATCAAGAGCTACCAACTCTTT
TTCCGAAGGTAACTGGCTTCAGCAGAGCGCAGATACCAAATACTGTTCTTCTAGTGTAGCCGTAGTTAGG
CCACCACTTCAAGAACTCTGTAGCACCGCCTACATACCTCGCTCTGCTAATCCTGTTACCAGTGGCTGCT
GCCAGTGGCGATAAGTCGTGTCTTACCGGGTTGGACTCAAGACGATAGTTACCGGATAAGGCGCAGCGGT
CGGGCTGAACGGGGGGTTCGTGCACACAGCCCAGCTTGGAGCGAACGACCTACACCGAACTGAGATACCT
ACAGCGTGAGCTATGAGAAAGCGCCACGCTTCCCGAAGGGAGAAAGGCGGACAGGTATCCGGTAAGCGGC
AGGGTCGGAACAGGAGAGCGCACGAGGGAGCTTCCAGGGGGAAACGCCTGGTATCTTTATAGTCCTGTCG
GGTTTCGCCACCTCTGACTTGAGCGTCGATTTTTGTGATGCTCGTCAGGGGGGCGGAGCCTATGGAAAAA
CGCCAGCAACGCGGCCTTTTTACGGTTCCTGGCCTTTTGCTGGCCTTTTGCTCACATGTT
Features (pLannotate 1.2.2; 12 found; start..end, strand, type, name):
    121..213     +  CDS            lacI (fragment): lac repressor; lacI; The lac repressor binds to the lac operator to inhibit transcription in E. coli. This inhibition can be relieved by adding lactose or isopropyl-β-D-thiogalactopyranoside (IPTG).
    268..295     -  terminator     rrnB T2 terminator: transcription terminator T2 from the E. coli rrnB gene
    427..470     +  terminator     rrnB T1 terminator: Escherichia coli rrnB; transcription terminator T1 from the E. coli rrnB gene
    517..553     -  CDS            lacZα (fragment): LacZα fragment of β-galactosidase; lacZ fragment
    569..668     +  protein_bind   attL1: mutant version of attL; recombination site for the Gateway® LR reaction LR Clonase™
    715..3234    -  CDS            RPP13L4: R13L4_ARATH - Also known as ZAR1 From Arabidopsis thaliana (Mouse-ear cress).
   3259..3358    -  protein_bind   attL2: mutant version of attL; recombination site for the Gateway® LR reaction LR Clonase™
   3376..3394    -  promoter       T7 promoter: promoter for bacteriophage T7 RNA polymerase
   3584..3607    +  promoter       Pc promoter (fragment): intI1 (promoter lies within the coding sequence); class 1 integron promoter
   3783..3839    +  CDS            GmR (fragment): gentamycin acetyltransferase; aacC1; confers resistance to gentamycin
   3846..4637    +  CDS            SmR: aminoglycoside adenylyltransferase (Murphy, 1985); aadA; confers resistance to spectinomycin and streptomycin
   4730..5318    +  rep_origin     ori: high-copy-number ColE1/pMB1/pBR322/pUC origin of replication
