[The description below was written by a language model from this plasmid's Addgene catalogue record and pLannotate feature annotations shown in this document.]
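Description:
pZA5 is a bacterial entry clone built on the pCR8/GW/D-TOPO backbone that carries the coding sequence of ZAR1 (HOPZ-ACTIVATED RESISTANCE1) from Nicotiana benthamiana, supplied in a Golden Gate-compatible form with its STOP codon retained. It is a cloning intermediate rather than an expression vector. It is propagated in E. coli at high copy from a ColE1/pUC-type origin and is selected with spectinomycin through the aadA (SmR) aminoglycoside adenylyltransferase gene. A short integron Pc promoter fragment and a gentamicin-resistance remnant lie just upstream of this marker.

In the 5,380 nt sequence record, the insert is a roughly 2.5 kb open reading frame on the reverse strand. The annotation software labelled it by similarity to the Arabidopsis homologue RPP13L4/ZAR1, but the catalogue identifies it as the N. benthamiana gene. It sits between attL1 and attL2, the Gateway LR recombination sites native to the backbone. The rrnB T1 and T2 terminators lie upstream of the cloning region, where they insulate it from read-through transcription. A T7 promoter lies beyond attL2. Small lacI and lacZα fragments are backbone remnants. No plant promoter, terminator or epitope tag is annotated, and the type IIS restriction sites and overhangs used for Golden Gate assembly are not stated in the record.

Because the STOP codon is present, this module suits assemblies that produce untagged ZAR1 or N-terminal fusions, not C-terminal ones. It belongs to a vector toolkit for rapid functional studies of the ZAR1 resistosome, an NLR immune receptor complex, in the model plant N. benthamiana. In that setting the coding sequence would be combined with regulatory parts in a downstream plant expression vector.
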