Addgene plasmid #158483: pZA5
Purpose: Entry clone for Golden Gate assembly. Golden gate compatible N. benthamiana ZAR1 with STOP codon
Depositing lab: Sophien Kamoun. Depositing organization: Sainsbury Laboratory, Norwich. Publication: A vector system for fast-forward studies of the HOPZ-ACTIVATED RESISTANCE1 (ZAR1) resistosome in the model plant Nicotiana benthamiana. Harant A, Pai H, Sakai T, Kamoun S, Adachi H. Plant Physiol. 2022 Jan 20;188(1):70-80. doi: 10.1093/plphys/kiab471. PubMed 34633454.
Backbone
  Vector backbone: pCR8/GW/D-TOPO
  Backbone manufacturer: https://www.thermofisher.com/order/catalog/product/K250020#/K250024
  Vector type: Golden Gate Entry Vector
Growth in bacteria
  Bacterial resistance: Spectinomycin, 50 μg/mL
  Growth temperature: 37°C
  Growth strain: DH5alpha
  Copy number: High Copy
Gene/Insert
  Gene/Insert name: ZAR1
  Species: N. benthamiana
  Mutation: STOP codon
  Cloning method: Gateway Cloning
Terms and licenses: Academic/Nonprofit Terms; Industry Terms: Not Available to Industry
How to cite: pZA5 was a gift from Sophien Kamoun (Addgene plasmid # 158483 ; http://n2t.net/addgene:158483 ; RRID:Addgene_158483)
